>Addgene plasmid #79949 | pCMV-EPN-34 | addgene partial sequence | sequence record 162165 | CMV-F 5'-CGCAAATGGGCGGTAGGCGTG-3'
TCTCTGGCTAACTAGAGAACCCACTGCCTTACTGGCTTATCGAAATTAATACGACTCACTATAGGGAGAC
CCAAGCTGGCTAGCGTTTAAACGGGCCCTCTAGAATTATCGATCCGGAGGTACCATGGCGGTGGCGCAAC
AACTGCGTGCGGAAAGCGATTTTGAACAGCTGCCGGATGATGTGGCGATTAGCGCGAATATTGCGGATAT
TGAAGAAAAACGTGGCTTTACCAGCCACTTCGTGTTTGTGATTGAAGTGAAAACCAAAGGCGGCAGCAAA
TATCTGATCTATCGTCGTTATCGTCAGTTTCATGCGCTGCAGAGCAAATTAGAAGAACGTTTTGGCCCGG
ATAGCAAGAGCAGCGCGTTAGCGTGCACCCTGCCAACCTTACCGGCGAAAGTGTATGTGGGCGTGAAACA
GGAGATCGCGGAAATGCGTATTCCAGCCCTGAACGCGTATATGAAAAGCCTGCTGAGCCTGCCGGTGTGG
GTGCTGATGGACGAGGACGTGCGCATTTTCTTTTATCAAAGCCCGTACGACAGTGAGCAAGTTCCGCAGG
CGCTGCGTCGTGGCAGCGACGGCTCCGGCCGTTCCGGTTCCAAGATCGAAGAGCTGTTCAAGAAACACAA
GATCGTTGCCGTGCTGCGTGCCAATAGTGTGGAAGAAGCGAAAAAGAAAGCGCTGGCGGTTTTCCTGGGC
GGCGTTCATCTGATTGAAATTACCTTTACCGTGCCGGATGCGGATACCGTGATTAAGGAACTGAGCTTTC
TGAAGGAAATGGGCGCGATTATTGGTGCGGGCACCGTGACCAGCGTGGAGCAGTGCCGTAAAGCGGTGGA
AAGTGGCGCCGAATTCATTGTGAGTCCGCACCTGGACGAGGAAATT
