>Addgene plasmid #79949 | pCMV-EPN-34 | addgene partial sequence | sequence record 162166 | Bglob-pA-R 5'-ttttggcagagggaaaaaga-3'
TGAGAAGACGGGTCGTTACCGAACAGAGAACGCAGAGAGGTCAGCGGGTACAGTTCTTTGTCGATCGGCT
CCTGTTTTTGCGGTGGCGTGGTGGTTTCAACACCAGAACGGAAAGATTCTTCCGGCGGTGCGGTCGGTTC
CGGACGAGACTGCAGATCTTCTTCGCTAATCAGTTTCTGTTCGGTGCAGCCACGAATCTTCTCAACGAAC
GCCTTGGCCTTTTCCGCCACTTCCACCGGGGTGCCTTTCACTAACGCGCTGCCCACGCCCACGGCCAGCA
CGCCCGCTTTGAACCATTCGCACACATTGTCCAGATTAACACCGCCGGTTGGCACAAATTTCACATTCGG
AAACGGACCTTTCATCGCTTTAACAAACTGCGGACCCACCACCTCACCCGGAAACAGTTTTAAGATGGTA
TGGCCCAGTTTCATGGCTTTCACCAGTTCGGTCGGGGTCATAACGCCTGGCATATAGAACACACCCTTCT
CCTTGCAAAATTGGCTAATTTCCTCGTCCAGGTGCGGACTCACAATGAATTCGGCGCCACTTTCCACCGC
TTTACGGCACTGCTCCACGCTGGTCACGGTGCCCGCACCAATAATCGCGCCCATTTCCTTCAGAAAGCTC
AGTTCCTTAATCACGGTATCCGCATCCGGCACGGTAAAGGTAATTTCAATCAGATGAACGCCGCCCAGGA
AAACCGCCAGCGCTTTCTTTTTCGCTTCTTCCACACTATTGGCACGCAGCACGGCAACGATCTTGTGTTT
CTTGAACAGCTCTTCGATCTTGGAACCGGAACGGCCGGAGCCGTCGCTGCCACGACGCAGCGCCTGCGGA
ACTTGCTCACTGTCGTACGGGCTTTGATAAAAGAAAATGCGCACGTCCTCGTCCATCAGCACCCACACCG
GCAGGCTCAGCAGGCTTTTCATATACGCGTTCAGGGCTGGAATACGCATTTCCGCGATCTCCTG
