>Addgene plasmid #79949 | pCMV-EPN-34 | depositor partial sequence | sequence record 162167 | EPN-34
CTAGAATTATCGATCCGGAGGTACCATGGCGGTGGCGCAACAACTGCGTGCGGAAAGCGATTTTGAACAG
CTGCCGGATGATGTGGCGATTAGCGCGAATATTGCGGATATTGAAGAAAAACGTGGCTTTACCAGCCACT
TCGTGTTTGTGATTGAAGTGAAAACCAAAGGCGGCAGCAAATATCTGATCTATCGTCGTTATCGTCAGTT
TCATGCGCTGCAGAGCAAATTAGAAGAACGTTTTGGCCCGGATAGCAAGAGCAGCGCGTTAGCGTGCACC
CTGCCAACCTTACCGGCGAAAGTGTATGTGGGCGTGAAACAGGAGATCGCGGAAATGCGTATTCCAGCCC
TGAACGCGTATATGAAAAGCCTGCTGAGCCTGCCGGTGTGGGTGCTGATGGACGAGGACGTGCGCATTTT
CTTTTATCAAAGCCCGTACGACAGTGAGCAAGTTCCGCAGGCGCTGCGTCGTGGCAGCGACGGCTCCGGC
CGTTCCGGTTCCAAGATCGAAGAGCTGTTCAAGAAACACAAGATCGTTGCCGTGCTGCGTGCCAATAGTG
TGGAAGAAGCGAAAAAGAAAGCGCTGGCGGTTTTCCTGGGCGGCGTTCATCTGATTGAAATTACCTTTAC
CGTGCCGGATGCGGATACCGTGATTAAGGAACTGAGCTTTCTGAAGGAAATGGGCGCGATTATTGGTGCG
GGCACCGTGACCAGCGTGGAGCAGTGCCGTAAAGCGGTGGAAAGTGGCGCCGAATTCATTGTGAGTCCGC
ACCTGGACGAGGAAATTAGCCAATTTTGCAAGGAGAAGGGTGTGTTCTATATGCCAGGCGTTATGACCCC
GACCGAACTGGTGAAAGCCATGAAACTGGGCCATACCATCTTAAAACTGTTTCCGGGTGAGGTGGTGGGT
CCGCAGTTTGTTAAAGCGATGAAAGGTCCGTTTCCGAATGTGAAATTTGTGCCAACCGGCGGTGTTAATC
TGGACAATGTGTGCGAATGGTTCAAAGCGGGCGTGCTGGCCGTGGGCGTGGGCAGCGCGTTAGTGAAAGG
CACCCCGGTGGAAGTGGCGGAAAAGGCCAAGGCGTTCGTTGAGAAGATTCGTGGCTGCACCGAACAGAAA
CTGATTAGCGAAGAAGATCTGCAGTCTCGTCCGGAACCGACCGCACCGCCGGAAGAATCTTTCCGTTCTG
GTGTTGAAACCACCACGCCACCGCAAAAACAGGAGCCGATCGACAAAGAACTGTACCCGCTGACCTCTCT
GCGTTCTCTGTTCGGTAACGACCCGTCTTCTCAGTGACTCGAGAAGCTTGCTAGCAGATCTT
