[The description below was written by a language model from this plasmid's Addgene catalogue record.]
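Description:
pCMV-EPN-34 is a mammalian expression plasmid built on a pCMV backbone (about 5.4 kb without insert), with the insert cloned between the KpnI and XhoI sites. It is maintained in E. coli as a high-copy plasmid under ampicillin selection, and it carries a neomycin resistance marker so that transfected mammalian cells can be selected with G418. The record also lists bacterial expression as a vector type, but gives no details of any bacterial promoter. No feature table is provided, so the promoter is inferred only from the backbone name (pCMV vectors conventionally use the cytomegalovirus immediate-early promoter), and the origin of replication and polyadenylation signal are not stated.

The insert, EPN-34, is one variant in a series of "enveloped protein nanocage" constructs. Its stated architecture is PX-10GS-I3-01-myc-Late1: an N-terminal PX element, a 10GS linker (presumably a ten-residue glycine-serine spacer), the I3-01 self-assembling nanocage subunit, a myc epitope tag for detection, and a C-terminal "Late1" element. PX domains are generally phosphoinositide-binding modules, so this part likely serves as the membrane-targeting function, while "Late1" likely denotes a viral late-domain-type motif of the kind that recruits the ESCRT budding machinery; the record does not define either part or give its source. Taken together, the design combines membrane association, self-assembly and a budding signal in a single polypeptide. In line with the associated study on designed proteins that induce formation of nanocage-containing extracellular vesicles, the plasmid is used to express this protein in cultured mammalian cells and test how this combination of modules supports nanocage release within vesicles.
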