Addgene plasmid #79949: pCMV-EPN-34
Purpose: PX-10GS-I3-01-myc-Late1
Depositing lab: Neil King. Depositing organization: University of Washington. Publication: Designed proteins induce the formation of nanocage-containing extracellular vesicles. Votteler J, Ogohara C, Yi S, Hsia Y, Nattermann U, Belnap DM, King NP, Sundquist WI. Nature. 2016 Dec 8;540(7632):292-295. doi: 10.1038/nature20607. Epub 2016 Nov 30. PubMed 27919066.
Backbone
  Vector backbone: pCMV
  Backbone size w/o insert (bp): 5443
  Modifications to backbone: Inserts were cloned into the Kpn1 and Xho1 sites
  Vector type: Mammalian Expression, Bacterial Expression
  Selectable markers: Neomycin (select with G418)
Growth in bacteria
  Bacterial resistance: Ampicillin, 100 μg/mL
  Growth temperature: 37°C
  Growth strain: DH5alpha
  Copy number: High Copy
Gene/Insert
  Gene/Insert name: EPN-34
Terms and licenses: Academic/Nonprofit Terms; Industry Terms: Not Available to Industry
How to cite: pCMV-EPN-34 was a gift from Neil King (Addgene plasmid # 79949 ; http://n2t.net/addgene:79949 ; RRID:Addgene_79949)
